Addgene plasmid #156071: SYMPK
Purpose: For use in RBP tethering screen
Depositing lab: Eugene Yeo. Depositing organization: University of California, San Diego (UCSD). Publication: Large-scale tethered function assays identify factors that regulate mRNA stability and translation. Luo EC, Nathanson JL, Tan FE, Schwartz JL, Schmok JC, Shankar A, Markmiller S, Yee BA, Sathe S, Pratt GA, Scaletta DB, Ha Y, Hill DE, Aigner S, Yeo GW. Nat Struct Mol Biol. 2020 Oct;27(10):989-1000. doi: 10.1038/s41594-020-0477-6. Epub 2020 Aug 17. PubMed 32807991.
Backbone
  Vector backbone: E2.pEF5-DEST-FL-V5-MCP
  Backbone size w/o insert (bp): 7357
  Vector type: Mammalian Expression
Growth in bacteria
  Bacterial resistance: Ampicillin, 100 μg/mL
  Growth temperature: 37°C
  Growth strain: DH5alpha
  Copy number: High Copy
Gene/Insert
  Gene/Insert name: SYMPK (alt name: Accession: BC006567)
  Species: H. sapiens (human)
  Insert size (bp): 3429
  Mutation: none
  Entrez Gene: SYMPK (a.k.a. Pta1, SPK, SYM)
  Promoter: EF-1a
  Tag / fusion protein: V5-MCP (C terminal on backbone)
  Cloning method: Gateway Cloning
  Sequencing primers: 5′ TAATACGACTCACTATAGGG; 3′ gctcgagtctagagggc
Resource information
  A portion of this plasmid was derived from a plasmid made by: DNASU Plasmid Repository Center for Personalized Diagnostics Biodesign Institute
Terms and licenses: Academic/Nonprofit Terms; Industry Terms: Not Available to Industry
How to cite: SYMPK was a gift from Eugene Yeo (Addgene plasmid # 156071 ; http://n2t.net/addgene:156071 ; RRID:Addgene_156071)
