[The description below was written by a language model from this plasmid's Addgene catalogue record and pLannotate feature annotations shown in this document.]
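Description:
SYMPK is a mammalian expression plasmid built by Gateway recombination of a human SYMPK (symplekin) open reading frame into the destination backbone E2.pEF5-DEST-FL-V5-MCP. It is propagated in E. coli through a high-copy ColE1/pUC-type origin and selected with ampicillin via the β-lactamase gene. The sequenced record is about 9.8 kb. This is somewhat shorter than the sum of the listed backbone and insert sizes, as expected when the Gateway selection cassette of the destination vector is replaced by the ORF.

The human EF-1α promoter provides strong constitutive transcription, and a T7 promoter lies just downstream of it. The SYMPK coding sequence, recorded as unmutated, is followed by an attB2 recombination scar. It then continues into a C-terminal V5 epitope tag and the bacteriophage MS2 coat protein (MCP), and the unit ends at a bovine growth hormone polyadenylation signal. MCP binds specific MS2 RNA stem-loops, so the fusion protein can be artificially recruited to a reporter transcript carrying those hairpins, while the V5 tag allows detection of the fusion.

Downstream of the expression unit is an FRT site placed directly before a hygromycin resistance gene with an SV40 poly(A) signal. No full promoter is annotated for this gene, an arrangement typical of vectors designed for FLP-mediated integration at a genomic FRT site, although the record does not describe such use. Several other annotations, including f1 ori, ble, lacI, CMV enhancer and small t antigen, are short fragments that probably represent backbone remnants.

The stated purpose is an RNA-binding protein tethering screen, in which tethered candidates such as symplekin, a scaffold protein in pre-mRNA 3′-end processing and polyadenylation, are tested for effects on mRNA stability and translation.
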