Features (pLannotate 1.2.2; 23 found; start..end, strand, type, name):
      1..1179    +  promoter       EF-1α promoter: strong constitutive promoter for human elongation factor EF-1α
   1196..1214    +  promoter       T7 promoter: promoter for bacteriophage T7 RNA polymerase
   1305..4748    +  CDS            SYMPK (fragment): SYMPK_HUMAN - Also known as SPK. Experimental evidence at protein level: Swiss-Prot protein existence level 1. Scaffold protein that functions as a component of a multimolecular complex involved in histone mRNA 3'-end processing. Specific component of the tight junction (TJ) plaque, but might not be an exclusively junctional component. May have a house-keeping rule. Is involved in pre-mRNA polyadenylation. Enhances SSU72 phosphatase activity. From Homo sapiens (Human).
   4753..4777    -  protein_bind   attB2: mutant version of attB; recombination site for the Gateway® BP reaction BP Clonase™
   4902..4943    +  CDS            V5 tag: epitope tag from simian virus 5
   4956..5342    +  CDS            MS2: bacteriophage MS2 coat protein binds to a specific stem-loop structure in the viral RNA (Peabody, 1993)
   5404..5628    +  polyA_signal   bGH poly(A) signal: bovine growth hormone polyadenylation signal
   5632..5653    +  promoter       SV40 promoter (fragment): SV40 enhancer and early promoter
   5674..5907    +  rep_origin     f1 ori (fragment) (sequence partly withheld): f1 bacteriophage origin of replication; arrow indicates direction of (+) strand synthesis
   5912..5959    +  protein_bind   FRT: FLP-mediated recombination occurs in the 8-bp core sequence TCTAGAAA (Turan and Bode, 2011). FLP recombinase from the Saccharomyces cerevisiae 2μ plasmid
   5967..6989    +  CDS            HygR: aminoglycoside phosphotransferase from E. coli; aph(4)-Ia; confers resistance to hygromycin
   6999..7124    +  CDS            ble (fragment): BLE_KLEPN - Experimental evidence at protein level: Swiss-Prot protein existence level 1. Binding protein with a strong affinity to the bleomycin family of antibiotics. Binds to CL990; an antimitotic-antibiotic compound. From Klebsiella pneumoniae.
   7119..7240    +  polyA_signal   SV40 poly(A) signal: SV40 polyadenylation signal
   7313..7329    -  protein_bind   lac operator: The lac repressor binds to the lac operator to inhibit transcription in E. coli. This inhibition can be relieved by adding lactose or isopropyl-β-D-thiogalactopyranoside (IPTG). lac repressor encoded by lacI
   7337..7367    -  promoter       lac promoter: promoter for the E. coli lac operon
   7382..7403    -  protein_bind   CAP binding site: CAP binding activates transcription in the presence of cAMP. E. coli catabolite activator protein
   7416..7508    -  CDS            lacI (fragment): lac repressor; lacI; The lac repressor binds to the lac operator to inhibit transcription in E. coli. This inhibition can be relieved by adding lactose or isopropyl-β-D-thiogalactopyranoside (IPTG).
   7691..8279    -  rep_origin     ori: high-copy-number ColE1/pMB1/pBR322/pUC origin of replication
   8450..9310    -  CDS            AmpR: β-lactamase; bla; confers resistance to ampicillin, carbenicillin, and related antibiotics
   9311..9415    -  promoter       AmpR promoter: bla
   9474..9526    -  misc_feature   bom (fragment): basis of mobility region from pBR322
   9681..9699    +  enhancer       CMV enhancer (fragment): human cytomegalovirus immediate early enhancer
   9724..9790    +  CDS            small t antigen (fragment): SV40 (simian virus 40) small t antigen
>Addgene plasmid #156071 | SYMPK | addgene full sequence | sequence record 376471 | Addgene NGS Result
GGCTCCGGTGCCCGTCAGTGGGCAGAGCGCACATCGCCCACAGTCCCCGAGAAGTTGGGGGGAGGGGTCG
GCAATTGAACCGGTGCCTAGAGAAGGTGGCGCGGGGTAAACTGGGAAAGTGATGTCGTGTACTGGCTCCG
CCTTTTTCCCGAGGGTGGGGGAGAACCGTATATAAGTGCAGTAGTCGCCGTGAACGTTCTTTTTCGCAAC
GGGTTTGCCGCCAGAACACAGGTAAGTGCCGTGTGTGGTTCCCGCGGGCCTGGCCTCTTTACGGGTTATG
GCCCTTGCGTGCCTTGAATTACTTCCACCTGGCTGCAGTACGTGATTCTTGATCCCGAGCTTCGGGTTGG
AAGTGGGTGGGAGAGTTCGAGGCCTTGCGCTTAAGGAGCCCCTTCGCCTCGTGCTTGAGTTGAGGCCTGG
CCTGGGCGCTGGGGCCGCCGCGTGCGAATCTGGTGGCACCTTCGCGCCTGTCTCGCTGCTTTCGATAAGT
CTCTAGCCATTTAAAATTTTTGATGACCTGCTGCGACGCTTTTTTTCTGGCAAGATAGTCTTGTAAATGC
GGGCCAAGATCTGCACACTGGTATTTCGGTTTTTGGGGCCGCGGGCGGCGACGGGGCCCGTGCGTCCCAG
CGCACATGTTCGGCGAGGCGGGGCCTGCGAGCGCGGCCACCGAGAATCGGACGGGGGTAGTCTCAAGCTG
GCCGGCCTGCTCTGGTGCCTGGCCTCGCGCCGCCGTGTATCGCCCCGCCCTGGGCGGCAAGGCTGGCCCG
GTCGGCACCAGTTGCGTGAGCGGAAAGATGGCCGCTTCCCGGCCCTGCTGCAGGGAGCTCAAAATGGAGG
ACGCGGCGCTCGGGAGAGCGGGCGGGTGAGTCACCCACACAAAGGAAAAGGGCCTTTCCGTCCTCAGCCG
TCGCTTCATGTGACTCCACGGAGTACCGGGCGCCGTCCAGGCACCTCGATTAGTTCTCGAGCTTTTGGAG
TACGTCGTCTTTAGGTTGGGGGGAGGGGTTTTATGCGATGGAGTTTCCCCACACTGAGTGGGTGGAGACT
GAAGTTAGGCCAGCTTGGCACTTGATGTAATTCTCCTTGGAATTTGCCCTTTTTGAGTTTGGATCTTGGT
TCATTCTCAAGCCTCAGACAGTGGTTCAAAGTTTTTTTCTTCCATTTCAGGTGTCGTGAGGAATTAGCTT
GGTACTAATACGACTCACTATAGGGAGACCCAAGCTGGCTAGGTAAGCTTGGTACCGAGCTCGGATCCAC
TAGTCCAGTGTGGTGGAATTCTGCAGATATCAACAAGTTTGTACAAAAAAGCAGGCTCCACCATGACCCA
GCTCTACAAGGTGGCCCTGCAGTGGATGGTAAAGTCACGGGTCATTAGCGAGCTACAGGAGGCCTGCTGG
GACATGGTATCTGCCATGGCGGGGGACATCATCCTGCTATTGGACTCTGACAATGACGGCATCCGCACCC
ACGCCATCAAGTTTGTGGAGGGCCTCATTGTCACCCTGTCACCCCGCATGGCTGACTCAGAGATACCCCG
ACGCCAGGAGCATGATATCAGCCTGGACCGCATCCCTCGTGACCACCCCTACATCCAGTACAACGTGCTA
TGGGAAGAGGGCAAGGCAGCCTTGGAGCAGCTGCTTAAGTTCATGGTGCACCCTGCCATCTCCTCCATCA
ACCTGACCACAGCGCTGGGCTCCCTTGCCAATATCGCCCGCCAGAGACCCATGTTCATGTCTGAGGTGAT
CCAGGCCTATGAAACTCTGCATGCCAACCTGCCCCCGACGCTGGCCAAATCGCAGGTGAGCAGTGTGCGT
AAGAATCTGAAGCTGCACCTGTTGAGTGTGCTGAAGCACCCGGCTTCCTTGGAGTTCCAGGCCCAGATCA
CCACCCTGCTGGTGGACCTGGGCACACCTCAGGCCGAGATCGCCCGCAACATGCCGAGCAGCAAGGACAC
CCGCAAGCGGCCCCGCGATGACTCGGACTCCACACTCAAGAAGATGAAGCTGGAGCCCAACCTGGGGGAG
GACGATGAGGACAAAGACTTGGAGCCAGGCCCATCGGGGACCTCGAAGGCCTCAGCGCAGATCTCCGGCC
AGTCAGACACGGACATCACAGCTGAGTTCCTGCAGCCTCTGCTGACGCCTGATAATGTGGCTAATCTGGT
CCTCATCAGCATGGTGTACCTACCCGAGGCCATGCCAGCCTCCTTCCAGGCCATCTACACCCCCGTGGAG
TCAGCAGGCACGGAAGCCCAGATCAAGCACCTGGCTCGGCTCATGGCCACACAGATGACAGCTGCCGGAC
TGGGACCAGGTGTAGAGCAGACCAAACAGTGCAAGGAGGAGCCCAAGGAGGAGAAGGTGGTGAAGACAGA
GAGCGTCCTGATCAAGCGGCGCCTGTCAGCCCAGGGCCAAGCCATCTCGGTGGTGGGTTCCCTGAGCTCC
ATGTCCCCCCTGGAGGAAGAGGCACCGCAGGCCAAGAGGAGGCCAGAGCCCATTATCCCTGTCACTCAGC
CCCGGCTGGCAGGCGCTGGTGGGCGCAAGAAAATTTTCCGTCTCAGCGACGTGCTGAAGCCCCTTACCGA
TGCCCAGGTGGAAGCCATGAAGCTGGGCGCTGTGAAGCGGATCCTGCGGGCTGAGAAGGCTGTGGCCTGC
AGCGGGGCAGCCCAGGTCCGCATAAAGATCCTGGCCAGCCTGGTGACACAGTTCAACTCGGGCCTGAAGG
CGGAGGTCCTGTCCTTCATCCTGGAGGATGTGCGGGCCCGCCTGGACCTGGCCTTCGCCTGGCTCTACCA
GGAGTACAACGCCTACCTGGCCGCAGGTGCCTCGGGCTCCCTGGACAAGTATGAGGACTGCCTCATCCGC
CTGTTGTCTGGCCTGCAGGAGAAACCAGACCAGAAGGATGGGATCTTCACCAAGGTTGTGCTGGAGGCGC
CACTCATCACAGAGAGTGCCCTGGAGGTGGTCCGCAAGTACTGCGAGGATGAGAGTCGCACCTATCTGGG
CATGTCCACACTTCGAGACCTGATCTTCAAGCGCCCGTCCCGCCAGTTCCAGTACCTGCATGTCCTCCTC
GACCTCAGCTCCCATGAGAAGGACAAGGTGCGCTCCCAGGCCCTGCTGTTCATCAAACGCATGTATGAGA
AGGAGCAGCTGCGGGAGTATGTGGAGAAATTTGCCCTCAACTACCTGCAGCTCCTGGTGCACCCCAACCC
ACCGTCTGTGCTGTTTGGAGCTGACAAGGACACAGAGGTGGCAGCACCCTGGACGGAGGAGACAGTGAAG
CAGTGTCTGTACCTCTACCTGGCCCTCCTGCCTCAGAACCACAAGCTGATCCACGAACTGGCGGCCGTGT
ACACTGAAGCCATCGCCGACATCAAGCGGACGGTGCTGAGGGTCATTGAGCAGCCGATCCGAGGAATGGG
CATGAACTCCCCGGAGCTGCTCCTGCTGGTGGAAAATTGTCCCAAGGGAGCAGAGACACTGGTCACGAGA
TGTCTGCACAGCCTCACAGACAAAGTCCCACCCTCCCCAGAGCTGGTGAAGCGGGTCCGGGATCTCTACC
ACAAGCGACTGCCAGACGTCCGCTTCCTCATCCCGGTGCTCAATGGGCTGGAGAAGAAAGAGGTGATCCA
GGCCCTGCCTAAACTCATCAAACTCAACCCCATCGTGGTGAAGGAAGTCTTCAACCGCCTGCTGGGCACC
CAGCATGGTGAGGGAAACTCAGCCTTGTCCCCGCTGAACCCTGGAGAGCTCCTGATCGCATTACACAACA
TTGACTCCGTGAAGTGCGACATGAAATCCATCATCAAAGCCACCAACCTGTGCTTTGCGGAGCGGAACGT
GTACACGTCAGAGGTGCTGGCCGTGGTGATGCAGCAGCTGATGGAGCAGAGCCCCCTGCCCATGCTGCTC
ATGAGGACCGTCATCCAGTCCCTGACCATGTACCCCCGCCTGGGGGGCTTCGTCATGAACATCCTGTCCC
GCCTCATCATGAAGCAGGTGTGGAAGTACCCCAAGGTGTGGGAGGGCTTCATCAAGTGCTGCCAGCGCAC
AAAGCCCCAGAGCTTCCAGGTCATCCTGCAGCTGCCGCCCCAGCAGCTGGGAGCCGTCTTTGACAAGTGC
CCAGAGCTCCGGGAGCCCCTGCTGGCCCATGTCCGCTCCTTCACCCCCCACCAGCAAGCTCACATCCCTA
ACTCCATCATGACCATCTTGGAGGCCAGCGGCAAGCAGGAGCCAGAGGCCAAGGAGGCGCCTGCGGGGCC
CTTGGAGGAGGATGATCTGGAGCCCCTGACCTTGGCCCCGGCCCCAGCACCCCGGCCCCCTCAGGACCTC
ATCGGCCTGCGACTGGCCCAGGAGAAGGCCTTAAAGCGGCAGCTGGAGGAGGAACAGAAGCTGAAGCCGG
GAGGAGTGGGAGCCCCCTCCTCTTCCTCCCCCTCTCCCTCTCCGTCGGCCCGGCCAGGCCCGCCCCCGTC
TGAGGAAGCCATGGATTTCCGGGAGGAGGGGCCTGAGTGCGAGACCCCGGGCATCTTCATCAGCATGGAT
GACGACTCGGGGCTGACCGAGGCCGCGCTGTTGGACTCTAGTCTCGAGGGCCCCCTACCCAAGGAGACGG
CAGCGGGCGGGCTGACCTTGAAGGAGGAGCGGAGCCCCCAGACCCTCGCACCTGTTGGAGAAGATGCTAT
GAAGACTCCCAGCCCGGCTGCCGAGGACGCCAGGGAACCCGAGGCCAAGGGGAACAGCTTGGACCCAGCT
TTCTTGTACAAAGTGGTTGATATCCAGCACAGTGGCGGCCGCTCGAGTCTAGAGGGCCCGCGGTTCGAAA
CCAGCGGAGGCGGCGGAAGCGGGGGAGGAGGCAGCGGCGGAGGCGGCAGCGGGGGCGGCGGAAGCGCTAC
CGGTAAGCCTATCCCTAACCCTCTCCTCGGTCTCGATTCTACGCGTACCGGTATGGCTTCTAACTTTACT
CAGTTCGTTCTCGTCGACAATGGCGGAACTGGCGACGTGACTGTCGCCCCAAGCAACTTCGCTAACGGGG
TCGCTGAATGGATCAGCTCTAACTCGCGATCACAGGCTTACAAAGTAACCTGTAGCGTTCGTCAGAGCTC
TGCGCAGAATCGCAAATACACCATCAAAGTCGAGGTGCCTAAAGTGGCAACCCAGACTGTTGGTGGTGAA
GAGCTTCCTGTAGCCGGATGGAGATCTTACTTAAATATGGAACTAACCATTCCAATTTTCGCCACGAATT
CCGACTGCGAGCTTATTGTTAAGGCAATGCAAGGTCTCCTAAAAGATGGAAACCCGATTCCCTCGGCCAT
CGCGGCCAACTCCGGCATCTACGGAGGTGGAGGTGGATCTCGTACGGGTTAGTAATGAGTTTAAACCCGC
TGATCAGCCTCGACTGTGCCTTCTAGTTGCCAGCCATCTGTTGTTTGCCCCTCCCCCGTGCCTTCCTTGA
CCCTGGAAGGTGCCACTCCCACTGTCCTTTCCTAATAAAATGAGGAAATTGCATCGCATTGTCTGAGTAG
GTGTCATTCTATTCTGGGGGGTGGGGTGGGGCAGGACAGCAAGGGGGAGGATTGGGAAGACAATAGCAGG
CATGCTGGGGATGCGGTGGGCTCTATGGCTTCTGAGGCGGAAAGAACCAGCTGGGGCTCTAGGGGGTATC
CCC
[124 nt withheld, positions 5674-5797]
C
[91 nt withheld, positions 5799-5889]
AGGGTGATGGTTCACGTACCTAGAAGTTCCTATTCCGAAGTTCCTATTCTCTAGAAAGTATAGGAACTTC
CTTGGCCAAAAAGCCTGAACTCACCGCGACGTCTGTCGAGAAGTTTCTGATCGAAAAGTTCGACAGCGTC
TCCGACCTGATGCAGCTCTCGGAGGGCGAAGAATCTCGTGCTTTCAGCTTCGATGTAGGAGGGCGTGGAT
ATGTCCTGCGGGTAAATAGCTGCGCCGATGGTTTCTACAAAGATCGTTATGTTTATCGGCACTTTGCATC
GGCCGCGCTCCCGATTCCGGAAGTGCTTGACATTGGGGAATTCAGCGAGAGCCTGACCTATTGCATCTCC
CGCCGTGCACAGGGTGTCACGTTGCAAGACCTGCCTGAAACCGAACTGCCCGCTGTTCTGCAGCCGGTCG
CGGAGGCCATGGATGCGATCGCTGCGGCCGATCTTAGCCAGACGAGCGGGTTCGGCCCATTCGGACCGCA
AGGAATCGGTCAATACACTACATGGCGTGATTTCATATGCGCGATTGCTGATCCCCATGTGTATCACTGG
CAAACTGTGATGGACGACACCGTCAGTGCGTCCGTCGCGCAGGCTCTCGATGAGCTGATGCTTTGGGCCG
AGGACTGCCCCGAAGTCCGGCACCTCGTGCACGCGGATTTCGGCTCCAACAATGTCCTGACGGACAATGG
CCGCATAACAGCGGTCATTGACTGGAGCGAGGCGATGTTCGGGGATTCCCAATACGAGGTCGCCAACATC
TTCTTCTGGAGGCCGTGGTTGGCTTGTATGGAGCAGCAGACGCGCTACTTCGAGCGGAGGCATCCGGAGC
TTGCAGGATCGCCGCGGCTCCGGGCGTATATGCTCCGCATTGGTCTTGACCAACTCTATCAGAGCTTGGT
TGACGGCAATTTCGATGATGCAGCTTGGGCGCAGGGTCGATGCGACGCAATCGTCCGATCCGGAGCCGGG
ACTGTCGGGCGTACACAAATCGCCCGCAGAAGCGCGGCCGTCTGGACCGATGGCTGTGTAGAAGTACTCG
CCGATAGTGGAAACCGACGCCCCAGCACTCGTCCGAGGGCAAAGGAATAGCACGTACTACGAGATTTCGA
TTCCACCGCCGCCTTCTATGAAAGGTTGGGCTTCGGAATCGTTTTCCGGGACGCCGGCTGGATGATCCTC
CAGCGCGGGGATCTCATGCTGGAGTTCTTCGCCCACCCCAACTTGTTTATTGCAGCTTATAATGGTTACA
AATAAAGCAATAGCATCACAAATTTCACAAATAAAGCATTTTTTTCACTGCATTCTAGTTGTGGTTTGTC
CAAACTCATCAATGTATCTTATCATGTCTGTATACCGTCGACCTCTAGCTAGAGCTTGGCGTAATCATGG
TCATAGCTGTTTCCTGTGTGAAATTGTTATCCGCTCACAATTCCACACAACATACGAGCCGGAAGCATAA
AGTGTAAAGCCTGGGGTGCCTAATGAGTGAGCTAACTCACATTAATTGCGTTGCGCTCACTGCCCGCTTT
CCAGTCGGGAAACCTGTCGTGCCAGCTGCATTAATGAATCGGCCAACGCGCGGGGAGAGGCGGTTTGCGT
ATTGGGCGCTCTTCCGCTTCCTCGCTCACTGACTCGCTGCGCTCGGTCGTTCGGCTGCGGCGAGCGGTAT
CAGCTCACTCAAAGGCGGTAATACGGTTATCCACAGAATCAGGGGATAACGCAGGAAAGAACATGTGAGC
AAAAGGCCAGCAAAAGGCCAGGAACCGTAAAAAGGCCGCGTTGCTGGCGTTTTTCCATAGGCTCCGCCCC
CCTGACGAGCATCACAAAAATCGACGCTCAAGTCAGAGGTGGCGAAACCCGACAGGACTATAAAGATACC
AGGCGTTTCCCCCTGGAAGCTCCCTCGTGCGCTCTCCTGTTCCGACCCTGCCGCTTACCGGATACCTGTC
CGCCTTTCTCCCTTCGGGAAGCGTGGCGCTTTCTCATAGCTCACGCTGTAGGTATCTCAGTTCGGTGTAG
GTCGTTCGCTCCAAGCTGGGCTGTGTGCACGAACCCCCCGTTCAGCCCGACCGCTGCGCCTTATCCGGTA
ACTATCGTCTTGAGTCCAACCCGGTAAGACACGACTTATCGCCACTGGCAGCAGCCACTGGTAACAGGAT
TAGCAGAGCGAGGTATGTAGGCGGTGCTACAGAGTTCTTGAAGTGGTGGCCTAACTACGGCTACACTAGA
AGAACAGTATTTGGTATCTGCGCTCTGCTGAAGCCAGTTACCTTCGGAAAAAGAGTTGGTAGCTCTTGAT
CCGGCAAACAAACCACCGCTGGTAGCGGTGGTTTTTTTGTTTGCAAGCAGCAGATTACGCGCAGAAAAAA
AGGATCTCAAGAAGATCCTTTGATCTTTTCTACGGGGTCTGACGCTCAGTGGAACGAAAACTCACGTTAA
GGGATTTTGGTCATGAGATTATCAAAAAGGATCTTCACCTAGATCCTTTTAAATTAAAAATGAAGTTTTA
AATCAATCTAAAGTATATATGAGTAAACTTGGTCTGACAGTTACCAATGCTTAATCAGTGAGGCACCTAT
CTCAGCGATCTGTCTATTTCGTTCATCCATAGTTGCCTGACTCCCCGTCGTGTAGATAACTACGATACGG
GAGGGCTTACCATCTGGCCCCAGTGCTGCAATGATACCGCGAGACCCACGCTCACCGGCTCCAGATTTAT
CAGCAATAAACCAGCCAGCCGGAAGGGCCGAGCGCAGAAGTGGTCCTGCAACTTTATCCGCCTCCATCCA
GTCTATTAATTGTTGCCGGGAAGCTAGAGTAAGTAGTTCGCCAGTTAATAGTTTGCGCAACGTTGTTGCC
ATTGCTACAGGCATCGTGGTGTCACGCTCGTCGTTTGGTATGGCTTCATTCAGCTCCGGTTCCCAACGAT
CAAGGCGAGTTACATGATCCCCCATGTTGTGCAAAAAAGCGGTTAGCTCCTTCGGTCCTCCGATCGTTGT
CAGAAGTAAGTTGGCCGCAGTGTTATCACTCATGGTTATGGCAGCACTGCATAATTCTCTTACTGTCATG
CCATCCGTAAGATGCTTTTCTGTGACTGGTGAGTACTCAACCAAGTCATTCTGAGAATAGTGTATGCGGC
GACCGAGTTGCTCTTGCCCGGCGTCAATACGGGATAATACCGCGCCACATAGCAGAACTTTAAAAGTGCT
CATCATTGGAAAACGTTCTTCGGGGCGAAAACTCTCAAGGATCTTACCGCTGTTGAGATCCAGTTCGATG
TAACCCACTCGTGCACCCAACTGATCTTCAGCATCTTTTACTTTCACCAGCGTTTCTGGGTGAGCAAAAA
CAGGAAGGCAAAATGCCGCAAAAAAGGGAATAAGGGCGACACGGAAATGTTGAATACTCATACTCTTCCT
TTTTCAATATTATTGAAGCATTTATCAGGGTTATTGTCTCATGAGCGGATACATATTTGAATGTATTTAG
AAAAATAAACAAATAGGGGTTCCGCGCACATTTCCCCGAAAAGTGCCACCTGACGTCGACGGATCGGGAG
ATCTCCCGATCCCCTATGGTGCACTCTCAGTACAATCTGCTCTGATGCCGCATAGTTAAGCCAGTATCTG
CTCCCTGCTTGTGTGTTGGAGGTCGCTGAGTAGTGCGCGAGCAAAATTTAAGCTACAACAAGGCAAGGCT
TGACCGACAATTGCATGAAGAATCTGCTTAGGGTTAGGCGTTTTGCGCTGCTTCGCGATGTACGGGCCAG
ATATACGCGTTGACATTGATTATTGACTAGGCTTTTGCAAAAAGCTTTGCAAAGATGGATAAAGTTTTAA
ACAGAGAGGAATCTTTGCAGCTAATGGACCTTCTAGGTCTTGAAAGGAGTGGGAATT
