>Addgene plasmid #156071 | SYMPK | depositor partial sequence | sequence record 301474 | Insert Sequence
ATGACCCAGCTCTACAAGGTGGCCCTGCAGTGGATGGTAAAGTCACGGGTCATTAGCGAGCTACAGGAGG
CCTGCTGGGACATGGTATCTGCCATGGCGGGGGACATCATCCTGCTATTGGACTCTGACAATGACGGCAT
CCGCACCCACGCCATCAAGTTTGTGGAGGGCCTCATTGTCACCCTGTCACCCCGCATGGCTGACTCAGAG
ATACCCCGACGCCAGGAGCATGATATCAGCCTGGACCGCATCCCTCGTGACCACCCCTACATCCAGTACA
ACGTGCTATGGGAAGAGGGCAAGGCAGCCTTGGAGCAGCTGCTTAAGTTCATGGTGCACCCTGCCATCTC
CTCCATCAACCTGACCACAGCGCTGGGCTCCCTTGCCAATATCGCCCGCCAGAGACCCATGTTCATGTCT
GAGGTGATCCAGGCCTATGAAACTCTGCATGCCAACCTGCCCCCGACGCTGGCCAAATCGCAGGTGAGCA
GTGTGCGTAAGAATCTGAAGCTGCACCTGTTGAGTGTGCTGAAGCACCCGGCTTCCTTGGAGTTCCAGGC
CCAGATCACCACCCTGCTGGTGGACCTGGGCACACCTCAGGCCGAGATCGCCCGCAACATGCCGAGCAGC
AAGGACACCCGCAAGCGGCCCCGCGATGACTCGGACTCCACACTCAAGAAGATGAAGCTGGAGCCCAACC
TGGGGGAGGACGATGAGGACAAAGACTTGGAGCCAGGCCCATCGGGGACCTCGAAGGCCTCAGCGCAGAT
CTCCGGCCAGTCAGACACGGACATCACAGCTGAGTTCCTGCAGCCTCTGCTGACGCCTGATAATGTGGCT
AATCTGGTCCTCATCAGCATGGTGTACCTACCCGAGGCCATGCCAGCCTCCTTCCAGGCCATCTACACCC
CCGTGGAGTCAGCAGGCACGGAAGCCCAGATCAAGCACCTGGCTCGGCTCATGGCCACACAGATGACAGC
TGCCGGACTGGGACCAGGTGTAGAGCAGACCAAACAGTGCAAGGAGGAGCCCAAGGAGGAGAAGGTGGTG
AAGACAGAGAGCGTCCTGATCAAGCGGCGCCTGTCAGCCCAGGGCCAAGCCATCTCGGTGGTGGGTTCCC
TGAGCTCCATGTCCCCCCTGGAGGAAGAGGCACCGCAGGCCAAGAGGAGGCCAGAGCCCATTATCCCTGT
CACTCAGCCCCGGCTGGCAGGCGCTGGTGGGCGCAAGAAAATTTTCCGTCTCAGCGACGTGCTGAAGCCC
CTTACCGATGCCCAGGTGGAAGCCATGAAGCTGGGCGCTGTGAAGCGGATCCTGCGGGCTGAGAAGGCTG
TGGCCTGCAGCGGGGCAGCCCAGGTCCGCATAAAGATCCTGGCCAGCCTGGTGACACAGTTCAACTCGGG
CCTGAAGGCGGAGGTCCTGTCCTTCATCCTGGAGGATGTGCGGGCCCGCCTGGACCTGGCCTTCGCCTGG
CTCTACCAGGAGTACAACGCCTACCTGGCCGCAGGTGCCTCGGGCTCCCTGGACAAGTATGAGGACTGCC
TCATCCGCCTGTTGTCTGGCCTGCAGGAGAAACCAGACCAGAAGGATGGGATCTTCACCAAGGTTGTGCT
GGAGGCGCCACTCATCACAGAGAGTGCCCTGGAGGTGGTCCGCAAGTACTGCGAGGATGAGAGTCGCACC
TATCTGGGCATGTCCACACTTCGAGACCTGATCTTCAAGCGCCCGTCCCGCCAGTTCCAGTACCTGCATG
TCCTCCTCGACCTCAGCTCCCATGAGAAGGACAAGGTGCGCTCCCAGGCCCTGCTGTTCATCAAACGCAT
GTATGAGAAGGAGCAGCTGCGGGAGTATGTGGAGAAATTTGCCCTCAACTACCTGCAGCTCCTGGTGCAC
CCCAACCCACCGTCTGTGCTGTTTGGAGCTGACAAGGACACAGAGGTGGCAGCACCCTGGACGGAGGAGA
CAGTGAAGCAGTGTCTGTACCTCTACCTGGCCCTCCTGCCTCAGAACCACAAGCTGATCCACGAACTGGC
GGCCGTGTACACTGAAGCCATCGCCGACATCAAGCGGACGGTGCTGAGGGTCATTGAGCAGCCGATCCGA
GGAATGGGCATGAACTCCCCGGAGCTGCTCCTGCTGGTGGAAAATTGTCCCAAGGGAGCAGAGACACTGG
TCACGAGATGTCTGCACAGCCTCACAGACAAAGTCCCACCCTCCCCAGAGCTGGTGAAGCGGGTCCGGGA
TCTCTACCACAAGCGACTGCCAGACGTCCGCTTCCTCATCCCGGTGCTCAATGGGCTGGAGAAGAAAGAG
GTGATCCAGGCCCTGCCTAAACTCATCAAACTCAACCCCATCGTGGTGAAGGAAGTCTTCAACCGCCTGC
TGGGCACCCAGCATGGTGAGGGAAACTCAGCCTTGTCCCCGCTGAACCCTGGAGAGCTCCTGATCGCATT
ACACAACATTGACTCCGTGAAGTGCGACATGAAATCCATCATCAAAGCCACCAACCTGTGCTTTGCGGAG
CGGAACGTGTACACGTCAGAGGTGCTGGCCGTGGTGATGCAGCAGCTGATGGAGCAGAGCCCCCTGCCCA
TGCTGCTCATGAGGACCGTCATCCAGTCCCTGACCATGTACCCCCGCCTGGGGGGCTTCGTCATGAACAT
CCTGTCCCGCCTCATCATGAAGCAGGTGTGGAAGTACCCCAAGGTGTGGGAGGGCTTCATCAAGTGCTGC
CAGCGCACAAAGCCCCAGAGCTTCCAGGTCATCCTGCAGCTGCCGCCCCAGCAGCTGGGAGCCGTCTTTG
ACAAGTGCCCAGAGCTCCGGGAGCCCCTGCTGGCCCATGTCCGCTCCTTCACCCCCCACCAGCAAGCTCA
CATCCCTAACTCCATCATGACCATCTTGGAGGCCAGCGGCAAGCAGGAGCCAGAGGCCAAGGAGGCGCCT
GCGGGGCCCTTGGAGGAGGATGATCTGGAGCCCCTGACCTTGGCCCCGGCCCCAGCACCCCGGCCCCCTC
AGGACCTCATCGGCCTGCGACTGGCCCAGGAGAAGGCCTTAAAGCGGCAGCTGGAGGAGGAACAGAAGCT
GAAGCCGGGAGGAGTGGGAGCCCCCTCCTCTTCCTCCCCCTCTCCCTCTCCGTCGGCCCGGCCAGGCCCG
CCCCCGTCTGAGGAAGCCATGGATTTCCGGGAGGAGGGGCCTGAGTGCGAGACCCCGGGCATCTTCATCA
GCATGGATGACGACTCGGGGCTGACCGAGGCCGCGCTGTTGGACTCTAGTCTCGAGGGCCCCCTACCCAA
GGAGACGGCAGCGGGCGGGCTGACCTTGAAGGAGGAGCGGAGCCCCCAGACCCTCGCACCTGTTGGAGAA
GATGCTATGAAGACTCCCAGCCCGGCTGCCGAGGACGCCAGGGAACCCGAGGCCAAGGGGAACAGCTTG
